Addgene plasmid #20036: pSB819-PKR-tam
Depositing lab: Harmit Malik. Depositing organization: Fred Hutchinson Cancer Center. Publication: Protein kinase R reveals an evolutionary model for defeating viral mimicry. Elde NC, Child SJ, Geballe AP, Malik HS. Nature. 2009 Jan 22;457(7228):485-9. doi: 10.1038/nature07529. Epub 2008 Nov 30. PubMed 19043403.
Backbone
  Vector backbone: PSB819
  Backbone size w/o insert (bp): 6400
  Vector type: Yeast Expression
  Selectable markers: URA3
Growth in bacteria
  Bacterial resistance: Ampicillin, 100 μg/mL
  Growth temperature: 37°C
  Growth strain: DH5alpha
  Copy number: High Copy
Gene/Insert
  Gene/Insert name: Protein kinase R (alt name: EIF2AK2)
  Species: S. labiatus (red-chested mustached tamarin)
  Insert size (bp): 1659
  GenBank ID: EU733264
  Cloning method: Restriction Enzyme; 5′ cloning site XhoI (not destroyed); 3′ cloning site NotI (not destroyed)
  Sequencing primers: 5′ n/a; 3′ M13R
Terms and licenses: Academic/Nonprofit Terms; Industry Terms: Not Available to Industry
How to cite: pSB819-PKR-tam was a gift from Harmit Malik (Addgene plasmid # 20036 ; http://n2t.net/addgene:20036 ; RRID:Addgene_20036)
