[The description below was written by a language model from this plasmid's Addgene catalogue record.]
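Description:
pSB819-PKR-tam is a yeast expression plasmid built on the pSB819 backbone (about 6.4 kb without insert) that carries the coding sequence for protein kinase R (PKR, also known as EIF2AK2) from the red-chested mustached tamarin, Saguinus labiatus. The roughly 1.66 kb insert was placed between XhoI and NotI sites, both of which were preserved, so the open reading frame can be excised or swapped as a cassette. The plasmid is a shuttle vector. In E. coli it is maintained at high copy under ampicillin selection, and in yeast it is selected through the URA3 auxotrophic marker, which restores uracil prototrophy in ura3 mutant strains. The record does not state which promoter drives PKR expression, whether the plasmid replicates episomally or integrates in yeast, or whether the protein carries any epitope tag. No feature table is provided to resolve these points.

PKR is an interferon-induced, double-stranded RNA-activated kinase that phosphorylates the translation initiation factor eIF2α, shutting down protein synthesis as an antiviral defence. Because eIF2α is conserved, expression of mammalian PKR in yeast generally inhibits growth, which gives a simple readout of kinase activity and of its inhibition by co-expressed viral antagonists. The associated publication concerns the evolution of PKR in relation to viral mimicry, which suggests this construct is one of a set of primate PKR orthologues. Such a set would be used to compare how species-specific sequence variation affects PKR function or its susceptibility to viral inhibitors that mimic its substrate.
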