>Addgene plasmid #20036 | pSB819-PKR-tam | addgene partial sequence | sequence record 25763 | 20036 with M13R
AAAAGCTGGAGCTCCACCGCGGTGGCGGCCGCCTAATATGTNNTTCGTTCATTTTTCTCCGGGTGTTTTT
TCCACATAGCCAAGGTGCTTAGTATTTCAGATGTGTTGGGTCGGTCCTCAGGTTTCTTTGAGAGTAATTT
CCGTAGAAGAGTTTTTTCTCGTTTATCAAACATATTTGAGATGATGCCATCCCGTAGGTCTGTGAAAAAC
TTTGATGTTTCCAAAGCAGTGTCACATACATGAAGAAGTTCAGCAAAAATTAGCCCCAAAGCATAGAGGT
CCACTTCCTTTCCATATTCTTGTGAAGAAATCTGTTCTGGGCTCATGTATCGCAGAGTTCCTGTATTCCT
TGTTCNCTTTTCATNNNNNTTNNNGGATGTTNCNNNTCCNNNNNCTCCNATCTNNNNNNGTTTTGTATCT
ACTAANGAAATATATTNACTTTGGCTTTAAGATCTCCTATGAATTNANANTTTTTTTGNAANNGNANTNN
TNAATCCNNNCCCCTGGTTGNTNNNTTTGTTCCAAAGNAANTNCC
